Addgene plasmid #82305: pDONR223_LCK_WT
Purpose: Gateway Donor vector containing LCK, part of the Target Accelerator Plasmid Collection.
Depositing lab: Jesse Boehm & William Hahn & David Root. Depositing organization: Broad Institute. Publication: Systematic Functional Interrogation of Rare Cancer Variants Identifies Oncogenic Alleles. Kim E, Ilic N, Shrestha Y, Zou L, Kamburov A, Zhu C, Yang X, Lubonja R, Tran N, Nguyen C, Lawrence MS, Piccioni F, Bagul M, Doench JG, Chouinard CR, Wu X, Hogstrom L, Natoli T, Tamayo P, Horn H, Corsello SM, Lage K, Root DE, Subramanian A, Golub TR, Getz G, Boehm JS, Hahn WC. Cancer Discov. 2016 Jul;6(7):714-26. doi: 10.1158/2159-8290.CD-16-0160. Epub 2016 May 4. PubMed 27147599.
Backbone
  Vector backbone: pDONR223
  Backbone manufacturer: Invitrogen
  Backbone size w/o insert (bp): 2790
  Vector type: Gateway Entry vector
Growth in bacteria
  Bacterial resistance: Spectinomycin, 50 μg/mL
  Growth temperature: 37°C
  Growth strain: DH5alpha
  Copy number: High Copy
Gene/Insert
  Gene/Insert name: LCK (alt name: NM_001042771.2)
  Species: H. sapiens (human)
  Mutation: V49I
  Entrez Gene: LCK (a.k.a. IMD22, LSK, YT16, p56lck, pp58lck)
  Promoter: None
  Cloning method: Gateway Cloning
  Sequencing primers: 5′ M13pUC-fwd; 3′ M13-Rev
Terms and licenses: Academic/Nonprofit Terms; Industry Terms: Not Available to Industry
Depositor comments: Open state: NO stop codon immediately follows insert. Supporting reference: Systematic morphological profiling of human gene and allele function via Cell Painting. Rohban MH, et al. Elife. 2017, Mar 18;6. pii: e24060. PubMed PMID 28315521
How to cite: pDONR223_LCK_WT was a gift from Jesse Boehm & William Hahn & David Root (Addgene plasmid # 82305 ; http://n2t.net/addgene:82305 ; RRID:Addgene_82305)
