[The description below was written by a language model from this plasmid's Addgene catalogue record and the feature table of its GenBank file.]
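Description:
pDONR223_LCK_WT is a Gateway entry clone built on the Invitrogen pDONR223 backbone. It carries the human LCK open reading frame, which encodes the Src-family tyrosine kinase p56lck. The plasmid is a 4,317 bp circle propagated in E. coli from a high-copy ColE1/pUC-type origin. It is selected with spectinomycin through the aadA aminoglycoside adenylyltransferase gene, which also confers streptomycin resistance. The feature table does not annotate the LCK coding sequence itself, but the roughly 1.5 kb interval between the attL1 and attL2 sites is where the insert sits.

No promoter drives the insert, so this is a shuttle clone, not an expression construct. The attL1 and attL2 sites allow an LR Clonase reaction to move the ORF directionally into any attR-containing destination vector, which then supplies the promoter, tags and host-specific elements. The clone is in the "open" configuration, meaning no stop codon immediately follows the insert, so it is compatible with C-terminal fusions provided by the destination vector. The rrnB T1 and T2 terminators upstream of attL1 shield the insert from read-through transcription. M13 forward and reverse primer sites flank the cassette for sequence verification, and a T7 promoter lies just outside attL2, oriented back toward the insert.

Although the name labels the clone as wild type, the catalogue lists a V49I substitution relative to the reference transcript, so users should be aware of this discrepancy. The plasmid belongs to the Target Accelerator Plasmid Collection. That collection was assembled for systematic functional comparison of wild-type and cancer-associated alleles, including oncogenicity screens and morphological profiling.
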