LOCUS       Exported 4317 bp ds-DNA circular SYN 12-MAY-2021
DEFINITION  Gateway Donor vector containing LCK, part of the Target Accelerator
            Plasmid Collection..
ACCESSION   .
VERSION     .
KEYWORDS    pDONR223_LCK_WT
SOURCE      synthetic DNA construct
  ORGANISM  synthetic DNA construct
REFERENCE   1 (bases 1 to 4317)
  AUTHORS   Kim E, Ilic N, Shrestha Y, Zou L, Kamburov A, Zhu C, Yang X, Lubonja
            R, Tran N, Nguyen C, Lawrence MS, Piccioni F, Bagul M, Doench JG,
            Chouinard CR, Wu X, Hogstrom L, Natoli T, Tamayo P, Horn H, Corsello
            SM, Lage K, Root DE, Subramanian A, Golub TR, Getz G, Boehm JS, Hahn
            WC
  TITLE     Systematic Functional Interrogation of Rare Cancer Variants
            Identifies Oncogenic Alleles.
  JOURNAL   Cancer Discov. 2016 Jul;6(7):714-26. doi:
            10.1158/2159-8290.CD-16-0160. Epub 2016 May 4.
  PUBMED    27147599
REFERENCE   2 (bases 1 to 4317)
  AUTHORS   .
  TITLE     Direct Submission
  JOURNAL   Exported May 12, 2021 from SnapGene Server 1.1.58
            http://www.snapgene.com
FEATURES             Location/Qualifiers
     source          1..4317
                     /organism="synthetic DNA construct"
                     /mol_type="other DNA"
     primer_bind     387..406
                     /label=pBR322ori-F
                     /note="pBR322 origin, forward primer"
     primer_bind     640..657
                     /label=L4440
                     /note="L4440 vector, forward primer"
     terminator      816..843
                     /label=rrnB T2 terminator
                     /note="transcription terminator T2 from the E. coli rrnB
                     gene"
     terminator      935..1021
                     /gene="Escherichia coli rrnB"
                     /label=rrnB T1 terminator
                     /note="transcription terminator T1 from the E. coli rrnB
                     gene"
     primer_bind     1070..1092
                     /label=M13/pUC Forward
                     /note="In lacZ gene"
     primer_bind     1084..1101
                     /label=M13 Forward
                     /note="In lacZ gene. Also called M13-F20 or M13 (-21)
                     Forward"
     primer_bind     1085..1101
                     /label=M13 fwd
                     /note="common sequencing primer, one of multiple similar
                     variants"
     protein_bind    1117..1216
                     /gene="mutant version of attL"
                     /label=attL1
                     /bound_moiety="LR Clonase(TM)"
                     /note="recombination site for the Gateway(R) LR reaction"
     protein_bind    complement(2744..2843)
                     /gene="mutant version of attL"
                     /label=attL2
                     /bound_moiety="LR Clonase(TM)"
                     /note="recombination site for the Gateway(R) LR reaction"
     primer_bind     complement(2860..2879)
                     /label=T7
                     /note="T7 promoter, forward primer"
     promoter        complement(2861..2879)
                     /label=T7 promoter
                     /note="promoter for bacteriophage T7 RNA polymerase"
     primer_bind     complement(2884..2900)
                     /label=M13 rev
                     /note="common sequencing primer, one of multiple similar
                     variants"
     primer_bind     complement(2884..2900)
                     /label=M13 Reverse
                     /note="In lacZ gene. Also called M13-rev"
     CDS             3331..4122
                     /codon_start=1
                     /gene="aadA"
                     /product="aminoglycoside adenylyltransferase (Murphy,
                     1985)"
                     /label=SmR
                     /note="confers resistance to spectinomycin and
                     streptomycin"
                     /translation="MREAVIAEVSTQLSEVVGVIERHLEPTLLAVHLYGSAVDGGLKPH
                     SDIDLLVTVTVRLDETTRRALINDLLETSASPGESEILRAVEVTIVVHDDIIPWRYPAK
                     RELQFGEWQRNDILAGIFEPATIDIDLAILLTKAREHSVALVGPAAEELFDPVPEQDLF
                     EALNETLTLWNSPPDWAGDERNVVLTLSRIWYSAVTGKIAPKDVAADWAMERLPAQYQP
                     VILEARQAYLGQEEDRLASRADQLEEFVHYVKGEITKVVGK"
     rep_origin      4215..486
                     /direction=RIGHT
                     /label=ori
                     /note="high-copy-number ColE1/pMB1/pBR322/pUC origin of
                     replication"
ORIGIN
        1 ccgaaggtaa ctggcttcag cagagcgcag ataccaaata ctgttcttct agtgtagccg
       61 tagttaggcc accacttcaa gaactctgta gcaccgccta catacctcgc tctgctaatc
      121 ctgttaccag tggctgctgc cagtggcgat aagtcgtgtc ttaccgggtt ggactcaaga
      181 cgatagttac cggataaggc gcagcggtcg ggctgaacgg ggggttcgtg cacacagccc
      241 agcttggagc gaacgaccta caccgaactg agatacctac agcgtgagct atgagaaagc
      301 gccacgcttc ccgaagggag aaaggcggac aggtatccgg taagcggcag ggtcggaaca
      361 ggagagcgca cgagggagct tccaggggga aacgcctggt atctttatag tcctgtcggg
      421 tttcgccacc tctgacttga gcgtcgattt ttgtgatgct cgtcaggggg gcggagccta
      481 tggaaaaacg ccagcaacgc ggccttttta cggttcctgg ccttttgctg gccttttgct
      541 cacatgttct ttcctgcgtt atcccctgat tctgtggata accgtattac cgcctttgag
      601 tgagctgata ccgctcgccg cagccgaacg accgagcgca gcgagtcagt gagcgaggaa
      661 gcggaagagc gcccaatacg caaaccgcct ctccccgcgc gttggccgat tcattaatgc
      721 agctggcacg acaggtttcc cgactggaaa gcgggcagtg agcgcaacgc aattaatacg
      781 cgtaccgcta gccaggaaga gtttgtagaa acgcaaaaag gccatccgtc aggatggcct
      841 tctgcttagt ttgatgcctg gcagtttatg gcgggcgtcc tgcccgccac cctccgggcc
      901 gttgcttcac aacgttcaaa tccgctcccg gcggatttgt cctactcagg agagcgttca
      961 ccgacaaaca acagataaaa cgaaaggccc agtcttccga ctgagccttt cgttttattt
     1021 gatgcctggc agttccctac tctcgcgtta acgctagcat ggatgttttc ccagtcacga
     1081 cgttgtaaaa cgacggccag tcttaagctc gggccccaaa taatgatttt attttgactg
     1141 atagtgacct gttcgttgca acaaattgat gagcaatgct tttttataat gccaactttg
     1201 tacaaaaaag ttggcaccat gggctgtggc tgcagctcac acccggaaga tgactggatg
     1261 gaaaacatcg atgtgtgtga gaactgccat tatcccatag tcccactgga tggcaagggc
     1321 acgctgctca tccgaaatgg ctctgaggtg cgggacccac tgattaccta cgaaggctcc
     1381 aatccgccgg cttccccact gcaagacaac ctggttatcg ctctgcacag ctatgagccc
     1441 tctcacgacg gagatctggg ctttgagaag ggggaacagc tccgcatcct ggagcagagc
     1501 ggcgagtggt ggaaggcgca gtccctgacc acgggccagg aaggcttcat ccccttcaat
     1561 tttgtggcca aagcgaacag cctggagccc gaaccctggt tcttcaagaa cctgagccgc
     1621 aaggacgcgg agcggcagct cctggcgccc gggaacactc acggctcctt cctcatccgg
     1681 gagagcgaga gcaccgcggg atcgttttca ctgtcggtcc gggacttcga ccagaaccag
     1741 ggagaggtgg tgaaacatta caagatccgt aatctggaca acggtggctt ctacatctcc
     1801 cctcgaatca cttttcccgg cctgcatgaa ctggtccgcc attacaccaa tgcttcagat
     1861 gggctgtgca cacggttgag ccgcccctgc cagacccaga agccccagaa gccgtggtgg
     1921 gaggacgagt gggaggttcc cagggagacg ctgaagctgg tggagcggct gggggctgga
     1981 cagttcgggg aggtgtggat ggggtactac aacgggcaca cgaaggtggc ggtgaagagc
     2041 ctgaagcagg gcagcatgtc cccggacgcc ttcctggccg aggccaacct catgaagcag
     2101 ctgcaacacc agcggctggt tcggctctac gctgtggtca cccaggagcc catctacatc
     2161 atcactgaat acatggagaa tgggagtcta gtggattttc tcaagacccc ttcaggcatc
     2221 aagttgacca tcaacaaact cctggacatg gcagcccaaa ttgcagaagg catggcattc
     2281 attgaagagc ggaattatat tcatcgtgac cttcgggctg ccaacattct ggtgtctgac
     2341 accctgagct gcaagattgc agactttggc ctagcacgcc tcattgagga caacgagtac
     2401 acagccaggg agggggccaa gtttcccatt aagtggacag cgccagaagc cattaactac
     2461 gggacattca ccatcaagtc agatgtgtgg tcttttggga tcctgctgac ggaaattgtc
     2521 acccacggcc gcatccctta cccagggatg accaacccgg aggtgattca gaacctggag
     2581 cgaggctacc gcatggtgcg ccctgacaac tgtccagagg agctgtacca actcatgagg
     2641 ctgtgctgga aggagcgccc agaggaccgg cccacctttg actacctgcg cagtgtgctg
     2701 gaggacttct tcacggccac agagggccag taccagcctc agcctccaac tttcttgtac
     2761 aaagttggca ttataagaaa gcattgctta tcaatttgtt gcaacgaaca ggtcactatc
     2821 agtcaaaata aaatcattat ttgccatcca gctgatatcc cctatagtga gtcgtattac
     2881 atggtcatag ctgtttcctg gcagctctgg cccgtgtctc aaaatctctg atgttacatt
     2941 gcacaagata aaaatatatc atcatgcctc ctctagacca gccaggacag aaatgcctcg
     3001 acttcgctgc tacccaaggt tgccgggtga cgcacaccgt ggaaacggat gaaggcacga
     3061 acccagtgga cataagcctg ttcggttcgt aagctgtaat gcaagtagcg tatgcgctca
     3121 cgcaactggt ccagaacctt gaccgaacgc agcggtggta acggcgcagt ggcggttttc
     3181 atggcttgtt atgactgttt ttttggggta cagtctatgc ctcgggcatc caagcagcaa
     3241 gcgcgttacg ccgtgggtcg atgtttgatg ttatggagca gcaacgatgt tacgcagcag
     3301 ggcagtcgcc ctaaaacaaa gttaaacatt atgagggaag cggtgatcgc cgaagtatcg
     3361 actcaactat cagaggtagt tggcgtcatc gagcgccatc tcgaaccgac gttgctggcc
     3421 gtacatttgt acggctccgc agtggatggc ggcctgaagc cacacagtga tattgatttg
     3481 ctggttacgg tgaccgtaag gcttgatgaa acaacgcggc gagctttgat caacgacctt
     3541 ttggaaactt cggcttcccc tggagagagc gagattctcc gcgctgtaga agtcaccatt
     3601 gttgtgcacg acgacatcat tccgtggcgt tatccagcta agcgcgaact gcaatttgga
     3661 gaatggcagc gcaatgacat tcttgcaggt atcttcgagc cagccacgat cgacattgat
     3721 ctggctatct tgctgacaaa agcaagagaa catagcgttg ccttggtagg tccagcggcg
     3781 gaggaactct ttgatccggt tcctgaacag gatctatttg aggcgctaaa tgaaacctta
     3841 acgctatgga actcgccgcc cgactgggct ggcgatgagc gaaatgtagt gcttacgttg
     3901 tcccgcattt ggtacagcgc agtaaccggc aaaatcgcgc cgaaggatgt cgctgccgac
     3961 tgggcaatgg agcgcctgcc ggcccagtat cagcccgtca tacttgaagc tagacaggct
     4021 tatcttggac aagaagaaga tcgcttggcc tcgcgcgcag atcagttgga agaatttgtc
     4081 cactacgtga aaggcgagat caccaaggta gtcggcaaat aaccctcgag ccacccatga
     4141 ccaaaatccc ttaacgtgag ttacgcgtcg ttccactgag cgtcagaccc cgtagaaaag
     4201 atcaaaggat cttcttgaga tccttttttt ctgcgcgtaa tctgctgctt gcaaacaaaa
     4261 aaaccaccgc taccagcggt ggtttgtttg ccggatcaag agctaccaac tcttttt
//
