>Addgene plasmid #82305 | pDONR223_LCK_WT | depositor partial sequence | sequence record 155676 | Insert sequence
ATGGGCTGTGGCTGCAGCTCACACCCGGAAGATGACTGGATGGAAAACATCGATGTGTGTGAGAACTGCC
ATTATCCCATAGTCCCACTGGATGGCAAGGGCACGCTGCTCATCCGAAATGGCTCTGAGGTGCGGGACCC
ACTGGTTACCTACGAAGGCTCCAATCCGCCGGCTTCCCCACTGCAAGACAACCTGGTTATCGCTCTGCAC
AGCTATGAGCCCTCTCACGACGGAGATCTGGGCTTTGAGAAGGGGGAACAGCTCCGCATCCTGGAGCAGA
GCGGCGAGTGGTGGAAGGCGCAGTCCCTGACCACGGGCCAGGAAGGCTTCATCCCCTTCAATTTTGTGGC
CAAAGCGAACAGCCTGGAGCCCGAACCCTGGTTCTTCAAGAACCTGAGCCGCAAGGACGCGGAGCGGCAG
CTCCTGGCGCCCGGGAACACTCACGGCTCCTTCCTCATCCGGGAGAGCGAGAGCACCGCGGGATCGTTTT
CACTGTCGGTCCGGGACTTCGACCAGAACCAGGGAGAGGTGGTGAAACATTACAAGATCCGTAATCTGGA
CAACGGTGGCTTCTACATCTCCCCTCGAATCACTTTTCCCGGCCTGCATGAACTGGTCCGCCATTACACC
AATGCTTCAGATGGGCTGTGCACACGGTTGAGCCGCCCCTGCCAGACCCAGAAGCCCCAGAAGCCGTGGT
GGGAGGACGAGTGGGAGGTTCCCAGGGAGACGCTGAAGCTGGTGGAGCGGCTGGGGGCTGGACAGTTCGG
GGAGGTGTGGATGGGGTACTACAACGGGCACACGAAGGTGGCGGTGAAGAGCCTGAAGCAGGGCAGCATG
TCCCCGGACGCCTTCCTGGCCGAGGCCAACCTCATGAAGCAGCTGCAACACCAGCGGCTGGTTCGGCTCT
ACGCTGTGGTCACCCAGGAGCCCATCTACATCATCACTGAATACATGGAGAATGGGAGTCTAGTGGATTT
TCTCAAGACCCCTTCAGGCATCAAGTTGACCATCAACAAACTCCTGGACATGGCAGCCCAAATTGCAGAA
GGCATGGCATTCATTGAAGAGCGGAATTATATTCATCGTGACCTTCGGGCTGCCAACATTCTGGTGTCTG
ACACCCTGAGCTGCAAGATTGCAGACTTTGGCCTAGCACGCCTCATTGAGGACAACGAGTACACAGCCAG
GGAGGGGGCCAAGTTTCCCATTAAGTGGACAGCGCCAGAAGCCATTAACTACGGGACATTCACCATCAAG
TCAGATGTGTGGTCTTTTGGGATCCTGCTGACGGAAATTGTCACCCACGGCCGCATCCCTTACCCAGGGA
TGACCAACCCGGAGGTGATTCAGAACCTGGAGCGAGGCTACCGCATGGTGCGCCCTGACAACTGTCCAGA
GGAGCTGTACCAACTCATGAGGCTGTGCTGGAAGGAGCGCCCAGAGGACCGGCCCACCTTTGACTACCTG
CGCAGTGTGCTGGAGGACTTCTTCACGGCCACAGAGGGCCAGTACCAGCCTCAGCCT
